Addgene plasmid #78553: pPR220.08
Purpose: Plasmid constitutively expressing phycocyanobilin (PCB) biosynthesis genes and UirS sensor kinase gene
Depositing lab: Jeffrey Tabor. Depositing organization: Rice University. Publication: Repurposing Synechocystis PCC6803 UirS-UirR as a UV-violet/green photoreversible transcriptional regulatory tool in E. coli. Ramakrishnan P, Tabor JJ. ACS Synth Biol. 2016 Apr 27. 10.1021/acssynbio.6b00068 PubMed 27120220.
Backbone
  Vector backbone: p15A
  Backbone size w/o insert (bp): 2000
  Total vector size (bp): 6544
  Vector type: Synthetic Biology
Growth in bacteria
  Bacterial resistance: Spectinomycin, 50 μg/mL
  Growth temperature: 37°C
  Growth strain: NEB Stable
  Copy number: Low Copy
Gene/Insert
  Gene/Insert name: uirS (alt names: ETR1; slr1212)
  Species: Synechocystis sp. PCC 6803
  Insert size (bp): 2535
  Promoter: J23108
  Cloning method: Unknown
  Sequencing primers: 5′ GAGCGTAGCGAGTCAGTGAG; 3′ ATCGACACGAATTATGCAGTG
Terms and licenses: Academic/Nonprofit Terms; Industry Terms: Not Available to Industry
How to cite: pPR220.08 was a gift from Jeffrey Tabor (Addgene plasmid # 78553 ; http://n2t.net/addgene:78553 ; RRID:Addgene_78553)
