[The description below was written by a language model from this plasmid's Addgene catalogue record and pLannotate feature annotations shown in this document.]
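Description:
pPR220.08 is a 6.5 kb synthetic-biology plasmid for E. coli, built on a p15A-origin backbone and selected with spectinomycin through the aadA (SmR) aminoglycoside adenylyltransferase gene, which is followed by a lambda t0 terminator. The p15A origin gives a low-to-medium copy number and is compatible with ColE1-type plasmids, so the construct can be maintained alongside a second plasmid in the same cell. The annotation also picks up short fragments (a piece of the pUC multiple cloning site, a Tn5 transposase remnant and an RSF ori-like stretch) that appear to be backbone leftovers or partial matches rather than functional parts.

The plasmid carries two constitutive expression cassettes. In the first, a promoter annotated as J23119 drives a two-gene operon of Synechocystis sp. PCC 6803 heme oxygenase (pbsA1/ho1), which opens the heme ring to give biliverdin, and pcyA, which reduces biliverdin to phycocyanobilin (PCB). This lets E. coli make the bilin chromophore it does not naturally produce. The operon ends in tandem rrnB T1 and T7Te terminators. The second cassette expresses uirS (slr1212), the roughly 2.5 kb Synechocystis sensor kinase gene. The catalogue gives its promoter as J23108, and the feature table shows only a partial match to the related J23119 family at that position. The uirS coding sequence itself is not annotated, but it corresponds to the unlabelled region between that promoter and a second rrnB T1/T7Te terminator pair.

The plasmid supplies the PCB-loaded photoreceptor half of the UirS-UirR two-component system, repurposed as a UV-violet/green photoreversible transcriptional control tool in E. coli. The response regulator and output promoter are not present here and would presumably be supplied separately.
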