Features (pLannotate 1.2.2; 14 found; start..end, strand, type, name):
      2..35      +  promoter       J23119 promoter: bacterial promoter (Registry of Standard Biological Parts BBa J23119)
     70..789     +  CDS            pbsA1: HO1_SYNY3 - Experimental evidence at protein level: Swiss-Prot protein existence level 1. Catalyzes the opening of the heme ring with the release of iron. Key enzyme in the synthesis of the chromophoric part of the photosynthetic antennae. From Synechocystis sp. (strain PCC 6803 / Kazusa).
    813..1556    +  CDS            pcyA (sequence partly withheld): PCYA_SYNY3 - Experimental evidence at protein level: Swiss-Prot protein existence level 1. Catalyzes the four-electron reduction of biliverdin IX-alpha (2-electron reduction at both the A and D rings); the reaction proceeds via an isolatable 2-electron intermediate, 181,182-dihydrobiliverdin. From Synechocystis sp. (strain PCC 6803 / Kazusa).
   1574..1645    +  terminator     rrnB T1 terminator: transcription terminator T1 from the E. coli rrnB gene
   1661..1688    +  terminator     T7Te terminator: phage T7 early transcription terminator
   1695..1739    +  misc_feature   MCS (fragment): pUC18/19 multiple cloning site
   1740..1856    +  CDS            tnpA (fragment): TN5P_ECOLX - Also known as tnp. Experimental evidence at protein level: Swiss-Prot protein existence level 1. Mediates transposition of transposon Tn5 by a 'cut and paste' mechanism. First, the monomeric transposase binds the 19 bp inverted DNA repeats flanking the transposon. Then, dimerization of the DNA- bound transposase creates a synaptic DNA complex. After nicking of the first DNA strand, excision of the transposon proceeds through a series of intermediates. The transposase then mediates the insertion of the transposon at a new site by strand transfer. The activity of the wild- type tran
   1888..2679    +  CDS            SmR: aminoglycoside adenylyltransferase (Murphy, 1985); aadA; confers resistance to spectinomycin and streptomycin
   2691..2785    +  terminator     lambda t0 terminator: transcription terminator from phage lambda
   2899..3444    +  rep_origin     p15A ori: Plasmids containing the medium-copy-number p15A origin of replication can be propagated in E. coli cells that contain a second plasmid with the ColE1 origin.
   3532..3587    +  rep_origin     RSF ori (fragment): Plasmids containing the RSF 1030 origin of replication can be propagated in E. coli cells that contain additional plasmids with compatible origins.
   3635..3661    +  promoter       J23119(SpeI) promoter (fragment): bacterial promoter (Registry of Standard Biological Parts BBa J23119) modified to end with an SpeI site
   6314..6385    +  terminator     rrnB T1 terminator: transcription terminator T1 from the E. coli rrnB gene
   6401..6428    +  terminator     T7Te terminator: phage T7 early transcription terminator
>Addgene plasmid #78553 | pPR220.08 | depositor full sequence | sequence record 146545 | pPR220.08 sequence 6544 bps
CTGACAGCTAGCTCAGTCCTAGGTATAATGCTAGCTCACACAGAATTCATTAAAGAGGAGAAAGGTACCA
TGAGTGTCAACTTAGCTTCCCAGTTGCGGGAAGGGACGAAAAAATCCCACTCCATGGCGGAGAACGTCGG
CTTTGTCAAATGCTTCCTCAAGGGCGTTGTCGAGAAAAATTCCTACCGTAAGCTGGTTGGCAATCTCTAC
TTTGTCTACAGTGCCATGGAAGAGGAAATGGCAAAATTTAAGGACCATCCCATCCTCAGCCACATTTACT
TCCCCGAACTCAACCGCAAACAAAGCCTAGAGCAAGACCTGCAATTCTATTACGGCTCCAACTGGCGGCA
AGAAGTGAAAATTTCTGCCGCTGGCCAAGCCTATGTGGACCGAGTCCGGCAAGTGGCCGCTACGGCCCCT
GAATTGTTGGTGGCCCATTCCTACACCCGTTACCTGGGGGATCTTTCCGGCGGTCAAATTCTCAAGAAAA
TTGCCCAAAATGCCATGAATCTCCACGATGGTGGCACAGCTTTCTATGAATTTGCCGACATTGATGACGA
AAAGGCTTTTAAAAATACCTACCGTCAAGCTATGAATGATCTGCCCATTGACCAAGCCACCGCCGAACGG
ATTGTGGATGAAGCCAATGACGCCTTTGCCATGAACATGAAAATGTTCAACGAACTTGAAGGCAACCTGA
TCAAGGCGATCGGCATTATGGTGTTCAACAGCCTCACCCGTCGCCGCAGTCAAGGCAGCACCGAAGTTGG
CCTCGCCACCTCCGAAGGCTAGTTAAAGAGGAGAAAGGATCCATGGCCGTCACTGAT
[729 nt withheld, positions 828-1556]
TAATCTAGACCAGGCATCAAATAAAACGAAAGGCTCAGTCGAAAGACTGGGCCTTTCGTTTTATCTGTTG
TTTGTCGGTGAACGCTCTCTACTAGAGTCACACTGGCTCACCTTCGGGTGGGCCTTTCTGCGTTTATAGG
TACCCGGGGATCCTCTAGAGTCGACCTGCAGGCATGCAAGCTTAGCAAGCGAACCGGAATTGCCAGCTGG
GGCGCCCTCTGGTAAGGTTGGGAAGCCCTGCAAAGTAAACTGGATGGCTTTCTTGCCGCCAAGGATCTGA
TGGCGCAGGGGATCAAGATCTGATCAAGAGACAGGATGAGGATCGTTTCGCATGAGGGAAGCGGTGATCG
CCGAAGTATCGACTCAACTATCAGAGGTAGTTGGCGTCATCGAGCGCCATCTCGAACCGACGTTGCTGGC
CGTACATTTGTACGGCTCCGCAGTGGATGGCGGCCTGAAGCCACACAGTGATATTGATTTGCTGGTTACG
GTGACCGTAAGGCTTGATGAAACAACGCGGCGAGCTTTGATCAACGACCTTTTGGAAACTTCGGCTTCCC
CTGGAGAGAGCGAGATTCTCCGCGCTGTAGAAGTCACCATTGTTGTGCACGACGACATCATTCCGTGGCG
TTATCCAGCTAAGCGCGAACTGCAATTTGGAGAATGGCAGCGCAATGACATTCTTGCAGGTATCTTCGAG
CCAGCCACGATCGACATTGATCTGGCTATCTTGCTGACAAAAGCAAGAGAACATAGCGTTGCCTTGGTAG
GTCCAGCGGCGGAGGAACTCTTTGATCCGGTTCCTGAACAGGATCTATTTGAGGCGCTAAATGAAACCTT
AACGCTATGGAACTCGCCGCCCGACTGGGCTGGCGATGAGCGAAATGTAGTGCTTACGTTGTCCCGCATT
TGGTACAGCGCAGTAACCGGCAAAATCGCGCCGAAGGATGTCGCTGCCGACTGGGCAATGGAGCGCCTGC
CGGCCCAGTATCAGCCCGTCATACTTGAAGCTAGACAGGCTTATCTTGGACAAGAAGAAGATCGCTTGGC
CTCGCGCGCAGATCAGTTGGAAGAATTTGTCCACTACGTGAAAGGCGAGATCACCAAGGTAGTCGGCAAA
TAAGAGCTCGCTTGGACTCCTGTTGATAGATCCAGTAATGACCTCAGAACTCCATCTGGATTTGTTCAGA
ACGCTCGGTTGCCGCCGGGCGTTTTTTATTGGTGAGAATCCAAGCACTAGTAACAACTTATATCGTATGG
GGCTGACTTCAGGTGCTACATTTGAAGAGATAAATTGCACTGAAATCTAGTAATATTTTATCTGATTAAT
AAGATGATCTTCTTGAGATCGTTTTGGTCTGCGCGTAATCTCTTGCTCTGAAAACGAAAAAACCGCCTTG
CAGGGCGGTTTTTCGAAGGTTCTCTGAGCTACCAACTCTTTGAACCGAGGTAACTGGCTTGGAGGAGCGC
AGTCACCAAAACTTGTCCTTTCAGTTTAGCCTTAACCGGCGCATGACTTCAAGACTAACTCCTCTAAATC
AATTACCAGTGGCTGCTGCCAGTGGTGCTTTTGCATGTCTTTCCGGGTTGGACTCAAGACGATAGTTACC
GGATAAGGCGCAGCGGTCGGACTGAACGGGGGGTTCGTGCATACAGTCCAGCTTGGAGCGAACTGCCTAC
CCGGAACTGAGTGTCAGGCGTGGAATGAGACAAACGCGGCCATAACAGCGGAATGACACCGGTAAACCGA
AAGGCAGGAACAGGAGAGCGCACGAGGGAGCCGCCAGGGGGAAACGCCTGGTATCTTTATAGTCCTGTCG
GGTTTCGCCACCACTGATTTGAGCGTCAGATTTCGTGATGCTTGTCAGGGGGGCGGAGCCTATGGAAAAA
CGGCTTTGCCGCGGCCCTCTCACTTCCCTGTTAAGTATCTTCCTGGCATCTTCCAGGAAATCTCCGCCCC
GTTCGTAAGCCATTTCCGCTCGCCGCAGTCGAACGACCGAGCGTAGCGAGTCAGTGAGCGAGGAAGCGGA
ATATATCCCGAAGCGGCATGCATTTACGTTGACACCATCGAATGCTGATTGACGGCTAGCTCAGTCCTAG
GTATAGTGCTAGCCAGTGGGCCCAAGTTCACTTAAAAAGGAGATCAACAATGAAAGCAATTTTCGTACTG
AAACATCTTAATCATGCTTTGGAGTTTTTCTGATGGCAATCACCGCATTTACCCTGGGGGATTTTTTCCA
AGCCAACAGCTATATACCCCACGGCCATTGCTACCTTTGGCAAACTCCCCTGGTCTGGCTCCACGTCAGC
GCTGATTTTTTCACGGCGATCGCCTACTACTCTATTCCCTTAACTCTGCTCTACTTTTTGCGGAAGCGCC
AAGATATTCCTTTTCCTAATATTATTTTCCTGTTTAGTACTTTTATTTTATGCTGTGGCACCAGTCACTT
TTTTGACATTATCACCCTTTGGTACCCTATTTATTGGATATCCGGTACAGTCAAAGCCTCCATGGCGATC
GTCTCTATTATCACTGTGTTTGAATTAATTCAAATTGTACCCAATGCCCTAAATTTAAAATCCCCCACGG
AATTAGCTACCCTCAATCTGGCTCTAAATCAAGAAATTAAAGAAAGGCAAACAGCGGAAATAGCATTGCA
GGAGTTAAACAATAATCTTGAAAAAAGAGTGGAAGACCGCACTACCCAATTAGCAAAAATAAATCAACAA
TTAGAACAGGAAATTGAAGATAAAACCCGGGCAAAAGAAGATCTAGAAAAAAATAAAGATCAATTGGCGC
AATTGGCTGCTATTGTCGAATCTTCCCAGGACGCAATTATTAGTAAAACCCTAGATGGTAACATCACCAG
TTGGAACGAGTCTGCGGAAAGATTATTTGGCTACACAGCAGAAGAAATGATTGGAAGTCATATCACCAAA
CTTATTCCTGAGGAATTAATCTTGGAAGAAGACCTTATTGCTGAATGCATCCGCCAAGGTCAGAGAATTA
ACACCTACGAAACTCAAAGACAGCGTAAAGATGGTACTAAAATTGATGTTGCCCTGACCATTTCTCCCAT
TCGAGATGAACACAAAAATGTAGTGGGAGCCTCCAAAATTGTTAGGGATATTACCGCCAGATTGGATGTG
GAAAATGCCCTACGGGAAAGTCAATATTTTATTGAAAAATTAGCTAATTATTCTCCCCAGATTCTTTATA
TTTTAGACCCCATTGCTTGGAAAAATATTTATGTCAATTATCAATCCTTCGAAATCCTAGGCTACACTCC
AGAAGAATTTAAAAATGGGGGAACGGAGCTGTTGTTAAATATTGTGCATCCCGATGACATCCCAACCCTT
TACGAAAATAAGAATTTTTGGCAAAAGTCCCAGGAAGGCCAAGTGTTGACCACTGAATATCGAATGCGCC
ACAAAAATGGTTCTTGGCGGTGGCTACGTTCTCGGGAAGTGGTTTTTGCTAGGGATGATTATGGGCAAGT
TACTAAGGTTTTGGGCACAGCCCAGGATATTAGTGATAGCAAAGAACAGGAACAAAGACTTTATGAGCAA
GGCCGCCGCGAATCATTATTAAGGGAAATTACCCAGCGTATCCGTCAGTCTTTAGATCTGCCAACTATTT
TTAACACAGTAGTGCAGGAAATTCGTCAGTTTTTGGAAGCAGATCGGGTAGTTATTTTTCAGTTTTCACC
CGACTCTGACTTTTCCGTTGGTAATATTGTGGCAGAGTCGGTATTGGCTCCATTTAAGCCAATCATTAAT
AGTGCAATTGAAGAAACTTGTTTTAGTAATAACTATGCCCAAAGGTATCAGCAGGGCAGAATTCAGGTCA
TTGAGGATATTCACCAGTCCCATCTTAGGCAATGCCACATTGACTTTCTTGCCAGGCTACAGGTCAGGGC
AAACCTAGTGCTACCACTAATTAATGATGCCATTTTGTGGGGCTTATTGTGTATTCATCAATGTGACAGT
TCTAGAGTTTGGGAACAAACAGAAATTGATCTGCTCAAGCAGATCACTAATCAGTTTGAAATTGCCATCC
AACAGGCTACTTTGTACGAGCAGGCTCAACAAGAATTGGCTTCTAAAAATCAGCTTTTTGTACAATTAAC
CAACGAATTAGAGCAAAAAAAAGTATTGCTTAAGGAAATTCATCATCGAGTTAAAAACAATTTGCAAATT
ATGTCTAGTTTACTTTATTTGCAATTTAGTAAGGCTTCTCCAGCCATCCAGCAATTGAGTGAGGAATACC
AGAATCGCATTCAATCCATGGCATTGATTCATGAGCAGTTATATCGTAGTGAAGACTTAGCTAATATTGA
TTTTAGTCAATATCTTAAAAATTTGACTCACAATATCTGCCAAAGTTACGGCTGTAATACTGATAGTATT
AAAATTAAATTGTTGGTTGAACAAGTTAAAGTTCCTTTAGAGCAGTCCATTCCTTTGGGATTAATTATTC
AGGAATTAGTTTCCAATGCTTTAAAACATGCTTTCCCAACGACGGAAGGGGAAATTTCGATTAAATTCAC
TTCAATGAACAGTCACTATAGTTTACAGGTGTGGGATAACGGAGTTGGAATTTCCAGGGATATAGATTTG
GAAAATACAGATAGTTTGGGCATGCAACTTATCTACAGCCTAACTGAACAACTCCAGGGAGAATTGCACT
ATGAATATGTCGGTGGCGCTCAATTTGGGTTGGAATTTTCACTTTAGTAATAATCTAGACCAGGCATCAA
ATAAAACGAAAGGCTCAGTCGAAAGACTGGGCCTTTCGTTTTATCTGTTGTTTGTCGGTGAACGCTCTCT
ACTAGAGTCACACTGGCTCACCTTCGGGTGGGCCTTTCTGCGTTTATAGTAAATCACTGCATAATTCGTG
TCGATTAAACCGCCTAAGTCCCCCAGGAAAGGGGGATATAACAGTATAGATTTTGTCAGCCTTCAGCTTG
GCTTTACCGTCAAAAAAA
