>Addgene plasmid #78553 | pPR220.08 | addgene partial sequence | sequence record 150802 | psc101-For 5'-GATCAGATCATGATCCCCTGCGCCATCAGATCC-3'
GGCGGCAAGAAAGCCATCCAGTTTACTTTGCAGGGCTTCCCAACCTTACCAGAGGGCGCCCCAGCTGGCA
ATTCCGGTTCGCTTGCTAAGCTTGCATGCCTGCAGGTCGACTCTAGAGGATCCCCGGGTACCTATAAACG
CAGAAAGGCCCACCCGAAGGTGAGCCAGTGTGACTCTAGTAGAGAGCGTTCACCGACAAACAACAGATAA
AACGAAAGGCCCAGTCTTTCGACTGAGCCTTTCGTTTTATTTGATGCCTGGTCTAGATTA
[607 nt withheld, positions 271-877]
