>Addgene plasmid #78553 | pPR220.08 | addgene partial sequence | sequence record 150803 | ho1-R 5'-aaatgtggctgaggatggga-3'
TTTCCTCTTCCATGGCACTGTAGACAAAGTAGAGATTGCCAACCAGCTTACGGTAGGAATTTTTCTCGAC
AACGCCCTTGAGGAAGCATTTGACAAAGCCGACGTTCTCCGCCATGGAGTGGGATTTTTTCGTCCCTTCC
CGCAACTGGGAAGCTAAGTTGACACTCATGGTACCTTTCTCCTCTTTAATGAATTCTGTGTGAGCTAGCA
TTATACCTAGGACTGAGCTAGCTGTCAGTTTTTTTGACGGTAAAGCCAAGCTGAAGGCTGACAAAATCTA
TACTGTTATATCCCCCTTTCCTGGGGGACTTAGGCGGTTTAATCGACACGAATTATGCAGTGATTTACTA
TAAACGCAGAAAGGCCCACCCGAAGGTGAGCCAGTGTGACTCTAGTAGAGAGCGTTCACCGACAAACAAC
AGATAAAACGAAAGGCCCAGTCTTTCGACTGAGCCTTTCGTTTTATTTGATGCCTGGTCTAGATTATTAC
TAAAGTGAAAATTCCAACCCAAATTGAGCGCCACCGACATATTCATAGTGCAATTCTCCCTGGAGTTGTT
CAGTTAGGCTGTAGATAAGTTGCATGCCCAAACTATCTGTATTTTCCAAATCTATATCCCTGGAAATTCC
AACTCCGTTATCCCACACCTGTAAACTATAGTGACTGTTCATTGAAGTGAATTTAATCGAAATTTCCCCT
TCCGTCGTTGGGAAAGCATGTTTTAAAGCATTGGAAACTAATTCCTGAATAATTAATCCCAAAGGAATGG
ACTGCTCTAAAGGAACTTTAACTTGTTCAACCAACAATTTAATTTTAATACTATCAGTATTACAGCCGTA
ACTTTGGCAGATATTGTGAGTCAAATTTTTAAGATATTGACTAAAATCAATATTAGCTAAGTCTTCACTA
CGATATAACTGC
