>Addgene plasmid #78553 | pPR220.08 | addgene partial sequence | sequence record 150804 | ColE2 5'-CCGCAGCCGAACGACCGAGC-3'
CGAGGAAGCGGAATATATCCCGAAGCGGCATGCATTTACGTTGACACCATCGAATGCTGATTGACGGCTA
GCTCAGTCCTAGGTATAGTGCTAGCCAGTGGGCCCAAGTTCACTTAAAAAGGAGATCAACAATGAAAGCA
ATTTTCGTACTGAAACATCTTAATCATGCTTTGGAGTTTTTCTGATGGCAATCACCGCATTTACCCTGGG
GGATTTTTTCCAAGCCAACAGCTATATACCCCACGGCCATTGCTACCTTTGGCAAACTCCCCTGGTCTGG
CTCCACGTCAGCGCTGATTTTTTCACGGCGATCGCCTACTACTCTATTCCCTTAACTCTGCTCTACTTTT
TGCGGAAGCGCCAAGATATTCCTTTTCCTAATATTATTTTCCTGTTTAGTACTTTTATTTTATGCTGTGG
CACCAGTCACTTTTTTGACATTATCACCCTTTGGTACCCTATTTATTGGATATCCGGTACAGTCAAAGCC
TCCATGGCGATCGTCTCTATTATCACTGTGTTTGAATTAATTCAAATTGTACCCAATGCCCTAAATTTAA
AATCCCCCACGGAATTAGCTACCCTCAATCTGGCTCTAAATCAAGAAATTAAAGAAAGGCAAACAGCGGA
AATAGCATTGCAGGAGTTAAACAATAATCTTGAAAAAAGAGTGGAAGACCGCACTACCCAATTAGCAAAA
ATAAATCAACAATTAGAACAGGAAATTGAAGATAAAACCCGGGCAAAAGAAGATCTAGAAAAAAATAAAG
ATCAATTGGCGCAATTGGCTGCTATTGTCGAATCTTCCCAGGACGCAATTATTAGTAAAACCCTAGATGG
TAACATCACCAGTTGGAACGAGTCTGCGGAAAGATTAT
